>Addgene plasmid #39376 | TAL2018 | depositor partial sequence | sequence record 49678 | TAL2018 sequence 1028 bps
GAACCTGACCCCAGACCAGGTAGTCGCAATCGCGTCACATGACGGGGGAAAGCAAGCCCTGGAAACCGTG
CAAAGGTTGTTGCCGGTCCTTTGTCAAGACCACGGCCTTACACCGGAGCAAGTCGTGGCCATTGCATCCC
ACGACGGTGGCAAACAGGCTCTTGAGACGGTTCAGAGACTTCTCCCAGTTCTCTGTCAAGCCCACGGGCT
GACTCCCGATCAAGTTGTAGCGATTGCGAATAACAATGGAGGGAAACAAGCATTGGAGACTGTCCAACGG
CTCCTTCCCGTGTTGTGTCAAGCCCACGGTTTGACGCCTGCACAAGTGGTCGCCATCGCCAACAACAACG
GCGGTAAGCAGGCGCTGGAAACAGTACAGCGCCTGCTGCCTGTACTGTGCCAGGATCATGGACTGACCCC
AGACCAGGTAGTCGCAATCGCGTCACATGACGGGGGAAAGCAAGCCCTGGAAACCGTGCAAAGGTTGTTG
CCGGTCCTTTGTCAAGACCACGGCCTTACACCGGAGCAAGTCGTGGCCATTGCAAATAATAACGGTGGCA
AACAGGCTCTTGAGACGGTTCAGAGACTTCTCCCAGTTCTCTGTCAAGCCCACGGGCTGACTCCCGATCA
AGTTGTAGCGATTGCGTCGAACATTGGAGGGAAACAAGCATTGGAGACTGTCCAACGGCTCCTTCCCGTG
TTGTGTCAAGCCCACGGTTTGACGCCTGCACAAGTGGTCGCCATCGCCAACAACAACGGCGGTAAGCAGG
CGCTGGAAACAGTACAGCGCCTGCTGCCTGTACTGTGCCAGGATCATGGACTGACCCCAGACCAGGTAGT
CGCAATCGCGAACAATAATGGGGGAAAGCAAGCCCTGGAAACCGTGCAAAGGTTGTTGCCGGTCCTTTGT
CAAGACCACGGCCTTACACCGGAGCAAGTCGTGGCCATTGCAAATAATAACGGTGGCAAACAGGCTCTTG
AGACGGTTCAGAGACTTCTCCCAGTTCTCTGTCAAGCCCACGGGCTGA
