>Addgene plasmid #39376 | TAL2018 | addgene partial sequence | sequence record 52647 | JDS-TALEN-F 5'-TAGGGGTCGGTAAACAGTGG-3'
TGTGGCGGGTGAGCTTAGGGGGCCTCCGCTCCAGCTCGACACCGGGCAGCTGCTGAAGATCGCGAAGAGA
GGGGGAGTAACAGCGGTAGAGGCAGTGCACGCCTGGCGCAATGCGCTCACCGGGGCCCCCTTGAACCTGA
CCCCAGACCAGGTAGTCGCAATCGCGTCACATGACGGGGGAAAGCAAGCCCTGGAAACCGTGCAAAGGTT
GTTGCCGGTCCTTTGTCAAGACCACGGCCTTACACCGGAGCAAGTCGTGGCCATTGCATCCCACGACGGT
GGCAAACAGGCTCTTGAGACGGTTCAGAGACTTCTCCCAGTTCTCTGTCAAGCCCACGGGCTGACTCCCG
ATCAAGTTGTAGCGATTGCGAATAACAATGGAGGGAAACAAGCATTGGAGACTGTCCAACGGCTCCTTCC
CGTGTTGTGTCAAGCCCACGGTTTGACGCCTGCACAAGTGGTCGCCATCGCCAACAACAACGGCGGTAAG
CAGGCGCTGGAAACAGTACAGCGCCTGCTGCCTGTACTGTGCCAGGATCATGGACTGACCCCAGACCAGG
TAGTCGCAATCGCGTCACATGACGGGGGAAAGCAAGCCCTGGAAACCGTGCAAAGGTTGTTGCCGGTCCT
TTGTCAAGACCACGGCCTTACACCGGAGCAAGTCGTGGCCATTGCAAATAATAACGGTGGCAAACAGGCT
CTTGAGACGGTTCAGAGACTTCTCCCAGTTCTCTGTCAAGCCCACGGGCTGACTCCCGATCAAGTTGTAG
CGATTGCGTCGAACATTGGAGGGAAACAAGCATTGGAGACTGTCCAACGGCTCCTTCCCGTGTTGTGTCA
AGCCCACGGTTTGACGCCTGCACAA
