[The description below was written by a language model from this plasmid's Addgene catalogue record.]
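Description:
TAL2018 is a mammalian expression plasmid encoding the left monomer of a TALE nuclease pair directed against the eGFP reporter gene (eGFP-TALEN-10-Left). It is built on the JDS71 backbone, a roughly 6.4 kb TALEN expression vector, and is maintained in E. coli as a high-copy plasmid under ampicillin selection. The vector type is listed as both mammalian expression and T7, indicating that the coding sequence can be expressed from the CMV promoter in transfected mammalian cells and presumably also transcribed in vitro from a T7 promoter. No feature table is provided, so the origin of replication, polyadenylation signal and other backbone elements are not stated in the record.

The insert of about 1 kb is an array of TALE repeats, assembled by the FLASH method and cloned into the backbone through BsmBI sites that were destroyed in the process. The backbone supplies the flanking parts of the fusion protein: an N-terminal 3X Flag tag for detection and a C-terminal wild-type FokI nuclease domain. The repeat array specifies recognition of a short DNA half-site within eGFP. Because FokI cleaves only as a dimer, this construct is meant to be co-expressed with a matching right-hand TALEN that binds the opposite strand, so that the two nuclease domains meet across the spacer and make a double-strand break. Such eGFP-targeted pairs are typically used to measure TALEN activity through loss of reporter fluorescence after error-prone repair. The species field lists human, although the target is the eGFP sequence. The depositor notes that the repetitive TALE array is prone to recombination during propagation and recommends verifying the plasmid by diagnostic digest before use.
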