Addgene plasmid #39376: TAL2018
Depositing lab: Keith Joung. Depositing organization: Massachusetts General Hospital. Publication: FLASH assembly of TALENs for high-throughput genome editing. Reyon D, Tsai SQ, Khayter C, Foden JA, Sander JD, Joung JK. Nat Biotechnol. 2012 Apr 8. doi: 10.1038/nbt.2170. PubMed 22484455.
Backbone
  Vector backbone: JDS71
  Backbone manufacturer: Joung lab (Addgene Plasmid # 32287)
  Backbone size w/o insert (bp): 6447
  Vector type: Mammalian Expression ; T7
Growth in bacteria
  Bacterial resistance: Ampicillin, 100 μg/mL
  Growth temperature: 37°C
  Growth strain: XL1 Blue
  Copy number: High Copy
Gene/Insert
  Gene/Insert name: eGFP-TALEN-10-Left
  Species: H. sapiens (human)
  Insert size (bp): 1028
  Promoter: CMV
  Tag / fusion protein: 3X Flag (N terminal on backbone); WT FOKI (C terminal on backbone)
  Cloning method: Restriction Enzyme; 5′ cloning site BsmBI (destroyed during cloning); 3′ cloning site BsmBI (destroyed during cloning)
  Sequencing primers: 5′ CMV-F
Terms and licenses: Academic/Nonprofit Terms; Industry Terms: Not Available to Industry
Depositor comments: Target binding site: TCCGGCGAGGGC To reduce the chance of recombination in this plasmid, do not grow in liquid culture for more than 12-14 hours. It is strongly recommended that users perform a diagnostic digest to verify this plasmid prior to use. For example, a double digest of the plasmid with BamHI and KpnI should result in two bands at 1.7kb and 5.8kb
How to cite: TAL2018 was a gift from Keith Joung (Addgene plasmid # 39376 ; http://n2t.net/addgene:39376 ; RRID:Addgene_39376)
